Addgene plasmid #168880: pEntry_SARS-CoV-2-Membrane
Purpose: Gateway-compatible Entry vector
Depositing lab: Pascal Falter-Braun. Depositing organization: Helmholtz Munich. Publication: A resource of human coronavirus protein-coding sequences in a flexible, multipurpose Gateway Entry clone collection. Weller B, Lin CW, Pogoutse O, Sauer M, Marin-de la Rosa N, Strobel A, Young V, Knapp JJ, Rayhan A, Falter C, Kim DK, Roth FP, Falter-Braun P. G3 (Bethesda). 2023 Jul 5;13(7):jkad105. doi: 10.1093/g3journal/jkad105. PubMed 37267226.
Backbone
  Vector backbone: pENTR223.1*SfiI
  Backbone size w/o insert (bp): 2800
  Vector type: Gateway-compatible Entry vector
Growth in bacteria
  Bacterial resistance: Spectinomycin, 50 μg/mL
  Growth temperature: 37°C
  Growth strain: DH5alpha
  Copy number: High Copy
Gene/Insert
  Gene/Insert name: SARS-CoV-2-Membrane (alt name: Membrane (M))
  Species: Other
  Insert size (bp): 669
  Entrez Gene: M (a.k.a. GU280_gp05)
  Cloning method: Restriction Enzyme; 5′ cloning site SfiI (unknown if destroyed); 3′ cloning site SfiI (unknown if destroyed)
  Sequencing primers: 5′ M13 uni (-21); 3′ M13 rev (-29)
Resource information
  A portion of this plasmid was derived from a plasmid made by: Synthesized by Twist Bioscience
Terms and licenses: Academic/Nonprofit Terms; Industry Terms: Not Available to Industry
Depositor comments: 5'-linker: SfiI-BamHI-ATG-BamHI (GGCCGTCAaggccaggatccatgggatcc), 3'-linker: PacI-TAA-AsiSI-SfiI (cttaatTAAgacgcgatcgcggcctcatGGGCC).
How to cite: pEntry_SARS-CoV-2-Membrane was a gift from Pascal Falter-Braun (Addgene plasmid # 168880 ; http://n2t.net/addgene:168880 ; RRID:Addgene_168880)
