[The description below was written by a language model from this plasmid's Addgene catalogue record and pLannotate feature annotations shown in this document.]
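Description:
pEntry_SARS-CoV-2-Membrane is a Gateway-compatible Entry clone built on the pENTR223.1 SfiI backbone (about 2.8 kb without insert; the sequenced plasmid is roughly 3.5 kb). It is maintained in E. coli through a high-copy ColE1/pUC-type origin and selected with spectinomycin, conferred by the aadA aminoglycoside adenylyltransferase gene (SmR). This gene sits downstream of a class 1 integron Pc promoter fragment and a residual piece of a gentamicin resistance gene. Other annotated backbone features are rrnB T1 and T2 terminators, which help insulate the cloning region from read-through transcription, short non-functional remnants of lacI and lacZα, and a T7 promoter lying just outside attL2 and oriented toward the insert.

The payload is the 669 bp coding sequence of the SARS-CoV-2 membrane (M) protein, an envelope component central to virion morphogenesis and assembly. It was produced by commercial gene synthesis and cloned between SfiI sites. The ORF lies between attL1 and attL2, so an LR Clonase reaction can transfer it directionally into any attR-containing Destination vector. The Entry clone has no annotated promoter positioned to express the ORF in the sense direction, so promoters and tags come from the chosen destination plasmid. According to the depositor, the 5′ linker places an ATG between two BamHI sites and the 3′ linker places a TAA stop codon within a PacI/AsiSI arrangement. This layout would presumably allow the start or stop codon to be removed by restriction digestion for N- or C-terminal fusions, although the record does not say so explicitly. The plasmid belongs to a collection of human coronavirus protein-coding sequences provided as flexible, multipurpose Entry clones.
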