Features (pLannotate 1.2.2; 12 found; start..end, strand, type, name):
      1..97      +  protein_bind   attL1: mutant version of attL; recombination site for the Gateway® LR reaction LR Clonase™
    130..792     +  CDS            VME1_SARS2: Experimental evidence at protein level: Swiss-Prot protein existence level 1. Component of the viral envelope that plays a central role in virus morphogenesis and assembly via its interactions with other viral proteins (By similarity). Regulates the localization of S protein at cis-Golgi, the place of virus budding (PubMed:33229438). May act by binding cytoplasmic c-terminus of S (PubMed:33229438). From Severe acute respiratory syndrome coronavirus 2 (2019-nCoV) (SARS-CoV-2).
    824..922     -  protein_bind   attL2: mutant version of attL; recombination site for the Gateway® LR reaction LR Clonase™
    940..958     -  promoter       T7 promoter: promoter for bacteriophage T7 RNA polymerase
   1148..1171    +  promoter       Pc promoter (fragment): intI1 (promoter lies within the coding sequence); class 1 integron promoter
   1347..1403    +  CDS            GmR (fragment): gentamycin acetyltransferase; aacC1; confers resistance to gentamycin
   1410..2201    +  CDS            SmR: aminoglycoside adenylyltransferase (Murphy, 1985); aadA; confers resistance to spectinomycin and streptomycin
   2294..2882    +  rep_origin     ori: high-copy-number ColE1/pMB1/pBR322/pUC origin of replication
   3065..3157    +  CDS            lacI (fragment): lac repressor; lacI; The lac repressor binds to the lac operator to inhibit transcription in E. coli. This inhibition can be relieved by adding lactose or isopropyl-β-D-thiogalactopyranoside (IPTG).
   3212..3239    -  terminator     rrnB T2 terminator: transcription terminator T2 from the E. coli rrnB gene
   3371..3414    +  terminator     rrnB T1 terminator: Escherichia coli rrnB; transcription terminator T1 from the E. coli rrnB gene
   3461..3497    -  CDS            lacZα (fragment): LacZα fragment of β-galactosidase; lacZ fragment
>Addgene plasmid #168880 | pEntry_SARS-CoV-2-Membrane | addgene full sequence | sequence record 343845 | Addgene NGS Result
CAAATAATGATTTTATTTTGACTGATAGTGACCTGTTCGTTGCAACAAATTGATGAGCAATGCTTTTTTA
TAATGCCAACTTTGTACAAAAAAGCAGAAGGGCCGTCAAGGCCAGGATCCATGGGATCCGCAGATTCCAA
CGGTACTATTACCGTTGAAGAGCTTAAAAAGCTCCTTGAACAATGGAACCTAGTAATAGGTTTCCTATTC
CTTACATGGATTTGTCTTCTACAATTTGCCTATGCCAACAGGAATAGGTTTTTGTATATAATTAAGTTAA
TTTTCCTCTGGCTGTTATGGCCAGTAACTTTAGCTTGTTTTGTGCTTGCTGCTGTTTACAGAATAAATTG
GATCACCGGTGGAATTGCTATCGCAATGGCTTGTCTTGTAGGCTTGATGTGGCTCAGCTACTTCATTGCT
TCTTTCAGACTGTTTGCGCGTACGCGTTCCATGTGGTCATTCAATCCAGAAACTAACATTCTTCTCAACG
TGCCACTCCATGGCACTATTCTGACCAGACCGCTTCTAGAAAGTGAACTCGTAATCGGAGCTGTGATCCT
TCGTGGACATCTTCGTATTGCTGGACACCATCTAGGACGCTGTGACATCAAGGACCTGCCTAAAGAAATC
ACTGTTGCTACATCACGAACGCTTTCTTATTACAAATTGGGAGCTTCGCAGCGTGTAGCAGGTGACTCAG
GTTTTGCTGCATACAGTCGCTACAGGATTGGCAACTATAAATTAAACACAGACCATTCCAGTAGCAGTGA
CAATATTGCTTTGCTTGTACAGCTTAATTAAGACGCGATCGCGGCCTCATGGGCCCAGCTTTCTTGTACA
AAGTTGGCATTATAAAAAATAATTGCTCATCAATTTGTTGCAACGAACAGGTCACTATCAGTCAAAATAA
AATCATTATTTGCCATCCAGCTGATATCCCCTATAGTGAGTCGTATTACATGGTCATAGCTGTTTCCTGG
CAGCTCTGGCCCGTGTCTCAAAATCTCTGATGTTACATTGCACAAGATAAAAATATATCATCATGCCTCC
TCTAGACCAGCCAGGACAGAAATGCCTCGACTTCGCTGCTACCCAAGGTTGCCGGGTGACGCACACCGTG
GAAACGGATGAAGGCACGAACCCAGTGGACATAAGCCTGTTCGGTTCGTAAGCTGTAATGCAAGTAGCGT
ATGCGCTCACGCAACTGGTCCAGAACCTTGACCGAACGCAGCGGTGGTAACGGCGCAGTGGCGGTTTTCA
TGGCTTGTTATGACTGTTTTTTTGGGGTACAGTCTATGCCTCGGGCATCCAAGCAGCAAGCGCGTTACGC
CGTGGGTCGATGTTTGATGTTATGGAGCAGCAACGATGTTACGCAGCAGGGCAGTCGCCCTAAAACAAAG
TTAAACATTATGAGGGAAGCGGTGATCGCCGAAGTATCGACTCAACTATCAGAGGTAGTTGGCGTCATCG
AGCGCCATCTCGAACCGACGTTGCTGGCCGTACATTTGTACGGCTCCGCAGTGGATGGCGGCCTGAAGCC
ACACAGTGATATTGATTTGCTGGTTACGGTGACCGTAAGGCTTGATGAAACAACGCGGCGAGCTTTGATC
AACGACCTTTTGGAAACTTCGGCTTCCCCTGGAGAGAGCGAGATTCTCCGCGCTGTAGAAGTCACCATTG
TTGTGCACGACGACATCATTCCGTGGCGTTATCCAGCTAAGCGCGAACTGCAATTTGGAGAATGGCAGCG
CAATGACATTCTTGCAGGTATCTTCGAGCCAGCCACGATCGACATTGATCTGGCTATCTTGCTGACAAAA
GCAAGAGAACATAGCGTTGCCTTGGTAGGTCCAGCGGCGGAGGAACTCTTTGATCCGGTTCCTGAACAGG
ATCTATTTGAGGCGCTAAATGAAACCTTAACGCTATGGAACTCGCCGCCCGACTGGGCTGGCGATGAGCG
AAATGTAGTGCTTACGTTGTCCCGCATTTGGTACAGCGCAGTAACCGGCAAAATCGCGCCGAAGGATGTC
GCTGCCGACTGGGCAATGGAGCGCCTGCCGGCCCAGTATCAGCCCGTCATACTTGAAGCTAGACAGGCTT
ATCTTGGACAAGAAGAAGATCGCTTGGCCTCGCGCGCAGATCAGTTGGAAGAATTTGTCCACTACGTGAA
AGGCGAGATCACCAAGGTAGTCGGCAAATAACCCTCGAGCCACCCATGACCAAAATCCCTTAACGTGAGT
TACGCGTCGTTCCACTGAGCGTCAGACCCCGTAGAAAAGATCAAAGGATCTTCTTGAGATCCTTTTTTTC
TGCGCGTAATCTGCTGCTTGCAAACAAAAAAACCACCGCTACCAGCGGTGGTTTGTTTGCCGGATCAAGA
GCTACCAACTCTTTTTCCGAAGGTAACTGGCTTCAGCAGAGCGCAGATACCAAATACTGTTCTTCTAGTG
TAGCCGTAGTTAGGCCACCACTTCAAGAACTCTGTAGCACCGCCTACATACCTCGCTCTGCTAATCCTGT
TACCAGTGGCTGCTGCCAGTGGCGATAAGTCGTGTCTTACCGGGTTGGACTCAAGACGATAGTTACCGGA
TAAGGCGCAGCGGTCGGGCTGAACGGGGGGTTCGTGCACACAGCCCAGCTTGGAGCGAACGACCTACACC
GAACTGAGATACCTACAGCGTGAGCTATGAGAAAGCGCCACGCTTCCCGAAGGGAGAAAGGCGGACAGGT
ATCCGGTAAGCGGCAGGGTCGGAACAGGAGAGCGCACGAGGGAGCTTCCAGGGGGAAACGCCTGGTATCT
TTATAGTCCTGTCGGGTTTCGCCACCTCTGACTTGAGCGTCGATTTTTGTGATGCTCGTCAGGGGGGCGG
AGCCTATGGAAAAACGCCAGCAACGCGGCCTTTTTACGGTTCCTGGCCTTTTGCTGGCCTTTTGCTCACA
TGTTCTTTCCTGCGTTATCCCCTGATTCTGTGGATAACCGTATTACCGCCTTTGAGTGAGCTGATACCGC
TCGCCGCAGCCGAACGACCGAGCGCAGCGAGTCAGTGAGCGAGGAAGCGGAAGAGCGCCCAATACGCAAA
CCGCCTCTCCCCGCGCGTTGGCCGATTCATTAATGCAGCTGGCACGACAGGTTTCCCGACTGGAAAGCGG
GCAGTGAGCGCAACGCAATTAATACGCGTACCGCTAGCCAGGAAGAGTTTGTAGAAACGCAAAAAGGCCA
TCCGTCAGGATGGCCTTCTGCTTAGTTTGATGCCTGGCAGTTTATGGCGGGCGTCCTGCCCGCCACCCTC
CGGGCCGTTGCTTCACAACGTTCAAATCCGCTCCCGGCGGATTTGTCCTACTCAGGAGAGCGTTCACCGA
CAAACAACAGATAAAACGAAAGGCCCAGTCTTCCGACTGAGCCTTTCGTTTTATTTGATGCCTGGCAGTT
CCCTACTCTCGCGTTAACGCTAGCATGGATGTTTTCCCAGTCACGACGTTGTAAAACGACGGCCAGTCTT
AAGCTCGGGCCC
