>Addgene plasmid #168880 | pEntry_SARS-CoV-2-Membrane | depositor partial sequence | sequence record 327324 | gene-specific Insert sequence
GCAGATTCCAACGGTACTATTACCGTTGAAGAGCTTAAAAAGCTCCTTGAACAATGGAACCTAGTAATAG
GTTTCCTATTCCTTACATGGATTTGTCTTCTACAATTTGCCTATGCCAACAGGAATAGGTTTTTGTATAT
AATTAAGTTAATTTTCCTCTGGCTGTTATGGCCAGTAACTTTAGCTTGTTTTGTGCTTGCTGCTGTTTAC
AGAATAAATTGGATCACCGGTGGAATTGCTATCGCAATGGCTTGTCTTGTAGGCTTGATGTGGCTCAGCT
ACTTCATTGCTTCTTTCAGACTGTTTGCGCGTACGCGTTCCATGTGGTCATTCAATCCAGAAACTAACAT
TCTTCTCAACGTGCCACTCCATGGCACTATTCTGACCAGACCGCTTCTAGAAAGTGAACTCGTAATCGGA
GCTGTGATCCTTCGTGGACATCTTCGTATTGCTGGACACCATCTAGGACGCTGTGACATCAAGGACCTGC
CTAAAGAAATCACTGTTGCTACATCACGAACGCTTTCTTATTACAAATTGGGAGCTTCGCAGCGTGTAGC
AGGTGACTCAGGTTTTGCTGCATACAGTCGCTACAGGATTGGCAACTATAAATTAAACACAGACCATTCC
AGTAGCAGTGACAATATTGCTTTGCTTGTACAG
